Addgene plasmid #63790: pGS1122
Purpose: Vector to create a cassette for homologous recombination in S. cerevisiae; adds a C-terminal eSapphire Twin-Strep tag followed by URA3 selection marker
Depositing lab: Monika Golas & Bjoern Sander. Depositing organization: Aarhus University. Publication: Strep-tag II and Twin-Strep Based Cassettes for Protein Tagging by Homologous Recombination and Characterization of Endogenous Macromolecular Assemblies in Saccharomyces cerevisiae. Rai J, Pemmasani JK, Voronovsky A, Jensen IS, Manavalan A, Nyengaard JR, Golas MM, Sander B. Mol Biotechnol. 2014 Jun 27. 10.1007/s12033-014-9778-5 PubMed 24969434.
Backbone
  Vector backbone: pGS1222
  Backbone size w/o insert (bp): 5000
  Total vector size (bp): 5000
  Vector type: E. coli cloning vector
  Selectable markers: URA3
Growth in bacteria
  Bacterial resistance: Ampicillin, 100 μg/mL
  Growth temperature: 37°C
  Growth strain: DH5alpha
  Copy number: High Copy
Gene/Insert
  Gene/Insert name: eSapphire-Twin-Strep tag followed by URA3
  Species: Synthetic
  Promoter: none
  Tag / fusion protein: eSapphire-Twin-Strep tag (C terminal on backbone)
  Cloning method: Restriction Enzyme; 5′ cloning site SalI (not destroyed); 3′ cloning site BsrGI/Bsp1407I (not destroyed)
  Sequencing primers: 5′ CTGGCTTAACTATGCGGCATCAG; 3′ gcaacctgacctacaggaaagag
Resource information
  A portion of this plasmid was derived from a plasmid made by: Mark A. Sheff and Kurt S. Thorn
Terms and licenses: Academic/Nonprofit Terms; Industry Terms: Not Available to Industry
Depositor comments: The sequence of the eSapphire gene has been optimized for S. cerevisiae and generated by gene synthesis. The Twin-Strep tag sequence is adapted from the sequence of commercial Twin-Strep tag plasmids offered by IBA, Goettingen, Germany.
How to cite: pGS1122 was a gift from Monika Golas & Bjoern Sander (Addgene plasmid # 63790 ; http://n2t.net/addgene:63790 ; RRID:Addgene_63790)
