[The description below was written by a language model from this plasmid's Addgene catalogue record and pLannotate feature annotations shown in this document.]
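Description:
pGS1122 is a high-copy E. coli cloning vector of about 5 kb that serves as a template for generating C-terminal tagging cassettes for homologous recombination in Saccharomyces cerevisiae. It is maintained in bacteria through a ColE1/pUC-type origin and an ampicillin resistance gene (β-lactamase with its own promoter). It carries no yeast replication origin, consistent with its role as a source of an integrating cassette rather than as a yeast episome. The annotation also picks up T7 and SP6 promoters flanking the cassette region and short remnants of lacI, rop and bom, which are backbone leftovers rather than functional parts. The catalogue lists the backbone as pGS1222, and the deposited full sequence is noted as only partially verified by sequencing.

The payload begins with a promoterless open reading frame for eSapphire, a long-Stokes-shift GFP derivative from Aequorea victoria, here codon-optimized for S. cerevisiae and made by gene synthesis. It is fused to a Twin-Strep tag, two Strep-tag II units joined by a linker for stronger binding to Strep-Tactin; the automated annotation matches only a fragment of this tag, probably because the sequence was adapted. An ADH1 terminator follows the tag. Downstream lies a URA3 marker driven by the Ashbya gossypii TEF promoter and closed by the TEF terminator, allowing selection of uracil prototrophs. No promoter is needed for the tag because, once integrated in frame at the 3′ end of a chromosomal gene, the fusion is expressed from the endogenous promoter. The resulting fusion proteins can be followed by fluorescence and affinity-purified, supporting characterization of native macromolecular assemblies in yeast. SalI and BsrGI sites flank the fluorescent protein insert.
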