Features (pLannotate 1.2.2; 14 found; start..end, strand, type, name):
     62..80      -  promoter       T7 promoter: promoter for bacteriophage T7 RNA polymerase
    102..155     -  CDS            lacI (fragment): lac repressor; lacI; The lac repressor binds to the lac operator to inhibit transcription in E. coli. This inhibition can be relieved by adding lactose or isopropyl-β-D-thiogalactopyranoside (IPTG).
    338..926     -  rep_origin     ori: high-copy-number ColE1/pMB1/pBR322/pUC origin of replication
   1097..1957    -  CDS            AmpR: β-lactamase; bla; confers resistance to ampicillin, carbenicillin, and related antibiotics
   1958..2062    -  promoter       AmpR promoter: bla
   2157..2192    +  CDS            rop (fragment): Rop protein, which maintains plasmids at low copy number; rop
   2294..2345    +  misc_feature   bom (fragment): basis of mobility region from pBR322
   2408..2426    +  promoter       SP6 promoter: promoter for bacteriophage SP6 RNA polymerase
   2496..3209    +  CDS            Sapphire: Sapphire is a basic (constitutively fluorescent) long stokes shift fluorescent protein published in 1998, derived from Aequorea victoria. It is reported to be a rapidly-maturing weak dimer with low acid sensitivity.
   3234..3274    +  CDS            Twin-Strep-tag (fragment): two Strep-Tag®II moieties connected by a linker for enhanced binding to Strep-Tactin®, an engineered form of streptavidin (Schmidt et al., 2013)
   3333..3520    +  terminator     ADH1 terminator: S. cerevisiae ADH1; transcription terminator for the S. cerevisiae alcohol dehydrogenase 1 (ADH1) gene
   3595..3938    +  promoter       TEF promoter: Ashbya gossypii TEF promoter
   3957..4745    +  CDS            URA3: PYRF_YEAST - Experimental evidence at protein level: Swiss-Prot protein existence level 1. From Saccharomyces cerevisiae (strain ATCC 204508 / S288c) (Baker's yeast).
   4757..4954    +  terminator     TEF terminator: Ashbya gossypii TEF terminator
>Addgene plasmid #63790 | pGS1122 | depositor full sequence | sequence record 106477 | Full plasmid sequence, partially sequenced
CGAATTCATCGATGATATCAGATCCACTAGTGGCCTATGCGGCCGCGGATCTGCCGGTCTCCCTATAGTG
AGTCGTATTAATTTCGATAAGCCAGGTTAACCTGCATTAATGAATCGGCCAACGCGCGGGGAGAGGCGGT
TTGCGTATTGGGCGCTCTTCCGCTTCCTCGCTCACTGACTCGCTGCGCTCGGTCGTTCGGCTGCGGCGAG
CGGTATCAGCTCACTCAAAGGCGGTAATACGGTTATCCACAGAATCAGGGGATAACGCAGGAAAGAACAT
GTGAGCAAAAGGCCAGCAAAAGGCCAGGAACCGTAAAAAGGCCGCGTTGCTGGCGTTTTTCCATAGGCTC
CGCCCCCCTGACGAGCATCACAAAAATCGACGCTCAAGTCAGAGGTGGCGAAACCCGACAGGACTATAAA
GATACCAGGCGTTTCCCCCTGGAAGCTCCCTCGTGCGCTCTCCTGTTCCGACCCTGCCGCTTACCGGATA
CCTGTCCGCCTTTCTCCCTTCGGGAAGCGTGGCGCTTTCTCAATGCTCACGCTGTAGGTATCTCAGTTCG
GTGTAGGTCGTTCGCTCCAAGCTGGGCTGTGTGCACGAACCCCCCGTTCAGCCCGACCGCTGCGCCTTAT
CCGGTAACTATCGTCTTGAGTCCAACCCGGTAAGACACGACTTATCGCCACTGGCAGCAGCCACTGGTAA
CAGGATTAGCAGAGCGAGGTATGTAGGCGGTGCTACAGAGTTCTTGAAGTGGTGGCCTAACTACGGCTAC
ACTAGAAGGACAGTATTTGGTATCTGCGCTCTGCTGAAGCCAGTTACCTTCGGAAAAAGAGTTGGTAGCT
CTTGATCCGGCAAACAAACCACCGCTGGTAGCGGTGGTTTTTTTGTTTGCAAGCAGCAGATTACGCGCAG
AAAAAAAGGATCTCAAGAAGATCCTTTGATCTTTTCTACGGGGTCTGACGCTCAGTGGAACGAAAACTCA
CGTTAAGGGATTTTGGTCATGAGATTATCAAAAAGGATCTTCACCTAGATCCTTTTAAATTAAAAATGAA
GTTTTAAATCAATCTAAAGTATATATGAGTAAACTTGGTCTGACAGTTACCAATGCTTAATCAGTGAGGC
ACCTATCTCAGCGATCTGTCTATTTCGTTCATCCATAGTTGCCTGACTCCCCGTCGTGTAGATAACTACG
ATACGGGAGGGCTTACCATCTGGCCCCAGTGCTGCAATGATACCGCGAGACCCACGCTCACCGGCTCCAG
ATTTATCAGCAATAAACCAGCCAGCCGGAAGGGCCGAGCGCAGAAGTGGTCCTGCAACTTTATCCGCCTC
CATCCAGTCTATTAATTGTTGCCGGGAAGCTAGAGTAAGTAGTTCGCCAGTTAATAGTTTGCGCAACGTT
GTTGCCATTGCTACAGGCATCGTGGTGTCACGCTCGTCGTTTGGTATGGCTTCATTCAGCTCCGGTTCCC
AACGATCAAGGCGAGTTACATGATCCCCCATGTTGTGCAAAAAAGCGGTTAGCTCCTTCGGTCCTCCGAT
CGTTGTCAGAAGTAAGTTGGCCGCAGTGTTATCACTCATGGTTATGGCAGCACTGCATAATTCTCTTACT
GTCATGCCATCCGTAAGATGCTTTTCTGTGACTGGTGAGTACTCAACCAAGTCATTCTGAGAATAGTGTA
TGCGGCGACCGAGTTGCTCTTGCCCGGCGTCAATACGGGATAATACCGCGCCACATAGCAGAACTTTAAA
AGTGCTCATCATTGGAAAACGTTCTTCGGGGCGAAAACTCTCAAGGATCTTACCGCTGTTGAGATCCAGT
TCGATGTAACCCACTCGTGCACCCAACTGATCTTCAGCATCTTTTACTTTCACCAGCGTTTCTGGGTGAG
CAAAAACAGGAAGGCAAAATGCCGCAAAAAAGGGAATAAGGGCGACACGGAAATGTTGAATACTCATACT
CTTCCTTTTTCAATATTATTGAAGCATTTATCAGGGTTATTGTCTCATGAGCGGATACATATTTGAATGT
ATTTAGAAAAATAAACAAATAGGGGTTCCGCGCACATTTCCCCGAAAAGTGCCACCTGACGTCTAAGAAA
CCATTATTATCATGACATTAACCTATAAAAATAGGCGTATCACGAGGCCCTTTCGTCTCGCGCGTTTCGG
TGATGACGGTGAAAACCTCTGACACATGCAGCTCCCGGAGACGGTCACAGCTTGTCTGTAAGCGGATGCC
GGGAGCAGACAAGCCCGTCAGGGCGCGTCAGCGGGTGTTGGCGGGTGTCGGGGCTGGCTTAACTATGCGG
CATCAGAGCAGATTGTACTGAGAGTGCACCATATGGACATATTGTCGTTAGAACGCGGCTACAATTAATA
CATAACCTTATGTATCATACACATACGATTTAGGTGACACTATAGAACGCGGCCGCCAGCCGAAGCTTCG
TACGCTGCAGGTCGACGGATCGGTGACGGTGCTGGTTTAATTAACATGTCGAAGGGTGAAGAACTGTTCA
CTGGTGTTGTACCAATTTTGGTTGAACTGGATGGTGACGTTAATGGTCATAAATTCTCTGTAAGTGGTGA
AGGTGAAGGTGACGCTACTTATGGTAAATTGACTCTTAAGTTCATCTGCACAACTGGTAAATTGCCAGTT
CCATGGCCAACATTAGTAACTACTTTTTCTTATGGTGTTCAATGTTTTGCTAGATACCCTGATCATATGA
AGCAACATGACTTCTTTAAGTCCGCAATGCCTGAAGGATATGTTCAAGAACGTACAATTTTCTTTAAGGA
CGACGGAAACTACAAGACAAGGGCTGAAGTCAAATTTGAGGGAGATACCTTAGTAAACAGGATTGAGCTT
AAGGGAATTGACTTTAAAGAGGATGGAAACATTCTAGGCCATAAATTGGAGTACAATTTTAACTCTCACA
ACGTGTATATTATGGCTGATAAACAGAAGAATGGCATCAAAGTTAATTTTAAAATAAGACACAATATAGA
GGATGGGAGTGTGCAGCTAGCAGATCACTATCAACAAAATACCCCTATAGGCGATGGGCCGGTCTTGTTG
CCCGATAATCATTATCTATCAATTCAATCAGCATTATCTAAAGATCCCAATGAAAAAAGAGATCACATGG
TGTTATTAGAATTTGTCACGGCCGCGGGGATAACCCATGGCATGGATGAATTGTACAAAGGTAGTGCTTG
GAGTCATCCACAATTCGAAAAAGGTGGAGGTTCCGGAGGTGGATCGGGAGGTTCTGCCTGGTCTCATCCA
CAATTTGAGAAGTAAGGTACCGCGCGCGCCACTTCTAAATAAGCGAATTTCTTATGATTTATGATTTTTA
TTATTAAATAAGTTATAAAAAAAATAAGTGTATACAAATTTTAAAGTGACTCTTAGGTTTTAAAACGAAA
ATTCTTATTCTTGAGTAACTCTTTCCTGTAGGTCAGGTTGCTTTCTCAGGTATAGTATGAGGTCGCTCTT
ATTGACCACACCTCTACCGGCAGATCCGCTAGGGATAACAGGGTAATATAGATCTGTTTAGCTTGCCTCG
TCCCCGCCGGGTCACCCGGCCAGCGACATGGAGGCCCAGAATACCCTCCTTGACAGTCTTGACGTGCGCA
GCTCAGGGGCATGATGTGACTGTCGCCCGTACATTTAGCCCATACATCCCCATGTATAATCATTTGCATC
CATACATTTTGATGGCCGCACGGCGCGAAGCAAAAATTACGGCTCCTCGCTGCGGACCTGCGAGCAGGGA
AACGCTCCCCTCACAGACGCGTTGAATTGTCCCCACGCCGCGCCCCTGTAGAGAAATATAAAAGGTTAGG
ATTTGCCACTGAGGTTCTTCTTTCATATACTTCCTTTTAAAATCTTGCTAGGATACAGTTCTCACATCAC
ATCCGAACATAAACAACCATGACAGTCAACACTAAGACCTATAGTGAGAGAGCAGAAACTCATGCCTCAC
CAGTAGCACAACGATTATTTCGATTAATGGAACTGAAGAAAACCAATTTATGTGCATCAATTGATGTTGA
TACCANTAAGGAATTCCTTGAATTAATTGATAAATTGGGTCCTTATGTATGCTTAATCAAGACTCATATT
GATATAATCAATGATTTTTCCTATGAATCCACTATTGAACCATTATTAGAACTTTCACGTAAACATCAAT
TTATGATTTTTGAAGATAGAAAATTTGCTGATATTGGTAATACCGTGAAGAAACAATATATTGGTGGAGT
TTATAAAATTAGTAGTTGGGCAGATATTACTAATGCTCATGGTGTCACTGGGAATGGAGTAGTTGAAGGA
TTAAAACAGGGAGCTAAAGAAACCACCACCAACCAAGAGCCAAGAGGGTTATTGATGTTAGCTGAATTAT
CATCAGTGGGATCATTAGCATATGGAGAATATTCTCAAAAAACTGTTGAAATTGCTAAATCCGATAAGGA
ATTTGTTATTGGATTTATTGCCCAACGTGATATGGGTGGACAAGAAGAAGGATTTGATTGGCTTATTATG
ACACCTGGAGTTGGATTAGATGATAAAGGTGATGGATTAGGACAACAATATAGAACTGTTGATGAAGTTG
TTAGCACTGGAACTGATATTATCATTGTTGGTAGAGGATTGTTTGGTAAAGGAAGAGATCCAGATATTGA
AGGTAAAAGGTATAGAGATGCTGGTTGGAATGCTTATTTGAAAAAGACTGGCCAATTATAATCTGTACTG
ACAATAAAAAGATTCTTGTTTTCAAGAACTTGTCATTTGTATAGTTTTTTTATATTGTAGTTGTTCTATT
TTAATCAAATGTTAGCGTGATTTATATTTTTTTTCGCCTCGACATCATCTGCCCAGATGCGAAGTTAAGT
GCGCAGAAAGTAATATCATGCGTCAATCGTATGTGAATGCTGGTCGCTATACTGCTGTCGATTCGATACT
AACGCCGCCATCCAGTGTCGAAAACGAGCT
