>Addgene plasmid #63790 | pGS1122 | addgene partial sequence | sequence record 110277 | T7 5'-TAATACGACTCACTATAGGG-3'
CGCGGCCGCATAGGCCACTAGTGGATCTGATATCATCGATGAATTCGAGCTCGTTTTCGACACTGGATGG
CGGCGTTAGTATCGAATCGACAGCAGTATAGCGACCAGCATTCACATACGATTGACGCATGATATTACTT
TCTGCGCACTTAACTTCGCATCTGGGCAGATGATGTCGAGGCGAAAAAAAATATAAATCACGCTAACATT
TGATTAAAATAGAACAACTACAATATAAAAAAACTATACAAATGACAAGTTCTTGAAAACAAGAATCTTT
TTATTGTCAGTACAGATTATAATTGGCCAGTCTTTTTCAAATAAGCATTCCAACCAGCATCTCTATACCT
TTTACCTTCAATATCTGGATCTCTTCCTTTACCAAACAATCCTCTACCAACAATGATAATATCAGTTCCA
GTGCTAACAACTTCATCAACAGTTCTATATTGTTGTCCTAATCCATCACCTTTATCATCTAATCCAACTC
CAGGTGTCATAATAAGCCAATCAAATCCTTCTTCTTGTCCACCCATATCACGTTGGGCAATAAATCCAAT
AACAAATTCCTTATCGGATTTAGCAATTTCAACAGTTTTTTGAGAATATTCTCCATATGCTAATGATCCC
ACTGATGATAATTCAGCTAACATCAATAACCCTCTTGGCTCTTGGTTGGTGGTGGTTTCTTTAGCTCCCT
GTTTTAATCCTTCAACTACTCCATTCCCAGTGACACCATGAGCATTAGTAATATCTGCCCAACTACTAAT
TTTATAAACTCCACCAATATATTGTTTCTTCACGGTATTACCAATATCAGCAAATTTTCTATCTTCAAAA
ATCATAAATTGATGTTTACGTGAAAGTTCTAATAATGGTTCAATAGTGGATTCATAGGAAAAATCATTGA
TTATATCAATATGAGTCTTGATTAAGCATACATAAGGACC
