>Addgene plasmid #63790 | pGS1122 | addgene partial sequence | sequence record 110281 | Sp6 5'-ATTTAGGTGACACTATAG-3'
TTCGTACGCTGCAGGTCGACGGATCGGTGACGGTGCTGGTTTAATTAACATGTCGAAGGGTGAAGAACTG
TTCACTGGTGTTGTACCAATTTTGGTTGAACTGGATGGTGACGTTAATGGTCATAAATTCTCTGTAAGTG
GTGAAGGTGAAGGTGACGCTACTTATGGTAAATTGACTCTTAAGTTCATCTGCACAACTGGTAAATTGCC
AGTTCCATGGCCAACATTAGTAACTACTTTTTCTTATGGTGTTCAATGTTTTGCTAGATACCCTGATCAT
ATGAAGCAACATGACTTCTTTAAGTCCGCAATGCCTGAAGGATATGTTCAAGAACGTACAATTTTCTTTA
AGGACGACGGAAACTACAAGACAAGGGCTGAAGTCAAATTTGAGGGAGATACCTTAGTAAACAGGATTGA
GCTTAAGGGAATTGACTTTAAAGAGGATGGAAACATTCTAGGCCATAAATTGGAGTACAATTTTAACTCT
CACAACGTGTATATTATGGCTGATAAACAGAAGAATGGCATCAAAGTTAATTTTAAAATAAGACACAATA
TAGAGGATGGGAGTGTGCAGCTAGCAGATCACTATCAACAAAATACCCCTATAGGCGATGGGCCGGTCTT
GTTGCCCGATAATCATTATCTATCAATTCAATCAGCATTATCTAAAGATCCCAATGAAAAAAGAGATCAC
ATGGTGTTATTAGAATTTGTCACGGCCGCGGGGATAACCCATGGCATGGATGAATTGTACAAAGGTAGTG
CTTGGAGTCATCCACAATTCGAAAAAGGTGGAGGTTCCGGAGGTGGATCGGGAGGTTCTGCCTGGTCTCA
TCCACAATTTGAGAAGTAAGGTACCGCGCGCGCCACTTCTAAATAAGCGAATTTCTTATGATTTATGATT
TTTATTATTAAATAAGTTATAAAAA
